>Addgene plasmid #177260 | pX459-dEGF-5’UTR | depositor full sequence | sequence record 343572 | pX459-dEGF-5’UTR sequence 9178 bps
GAGGGCCTATTTCCCATGATTCCTTCATATTTGCATATACGATACAAGGCTGTTAGAGAGATAATTGGAA
TTAATTTGACTGTAAACACAAAGATATTAGTACAAAATACGTGACGTAGAAAGTAATAATTTCTTGGGTA
GTTTGCAGTTTTAAAATTATGTTTTAAAATGGACTATCATATGCTTACCGTAACTTGAAAGTATTTCGAT
TTCTTGGCTTTATATATCTTGTGGAAAGGACGAAACACCGCAAAAAGAGACCCGGTGTTTGTTTTAGAGC
TAGAAATAGCAAGTTAAAATAAGGCTAGTCCGTTATCAACTTGAAAAAGTGGCACCGAGTCGGTGCTTTT
TTGTTTTAGAGCTAGAAATAGCAAGTTAAAATAAGGCTAGTCCGTTTTTAGCGCGTGCGCCAATTCTGCA
GACAAATGGCTCTAGAGGTACCCGTTACATAACTTACGGTAAATGGCCCGCCTGGCTGACCGCCCAACGA
CCCCCGCCCATTGACGTCAATAGTAACGCCAATAGGGACTTTCCATTGACGTCAATGGGTGGAGTATTTA
CGGTAAACTGCCCACTTGGCAGTACATCAAGTGTATCATATGCCAAGTACGCCCCCTATTGACGTCAATG
ACGGTAAATGGCCCGCCTGGCATTGTGCCCAGTACATGACCTTATGGGACTTTCCTACTTGGCAGTACAT
CTACGTATTAGTCATCGCTATTACCATGGTCGAGGTGAGCCCCACGTTCTGCTTCACTCTCCCCATCTCC
CCCCCCTCCCCACCCCCAATTTTGTATTTATTTATTTTTTAATTATTTTGTGCAGCGATGGGGGCGGGGG
GGGGGGGGGGGCGCGCGCCAGGCGGGGCGGGGCGGGGCGAGGGGCGGGGCGGGGCGAGGCGGAGAGGTGC
GGCGGCAGCCAATCAGAGCGGCGCGCTCCGAAAGTTTCCTTTTATGGCGAGGCGGCGGCGGCGGCGGCCC
TATAAAAAGCGAAGCGCGCGGCGGGCGGGAGTCGCTGCGACGCTGCCTTCGCCCCGTGCCCCGCTCCGCC
GCCGCCTCGCGCCGCCCGCCCCGGCTCTGACTGACCGCGTTACTCCCACAGGTGAGCGGGCGGGACGGCC
CTTCTCCTCCGGGCTGTAATTAGCTGAGCAAGAGGTAAGGGTTTAAGGGATGGTTGGTTGGTGGGGTATT
AATGTTTAATTACCTGGAGCACCTGCCTGAAATCACTTTTTTTCAGGTTGGACCGGTGCCACCATGGACT
ATAAGGACCACGACGGAGACTACAAGGATCATGATATTGATTACAAAGACGATGACGATAAGATGGCCCC
AAAGAAGAAGCGGAAGGTCGGTATCCACGGAGTCCCAGCAGCCGACAAGAAGTACAGCATCGGCCTGGAC
ATCGGCACCAACTCTGTGGGCTGGGCCGTGATCACCGACGAGTACAAGGTGCCCAGCAAGAAATTCAAGG
TGCTGGGCAACACCGACCGGCACAGCATCAAGAAGAACCTGATCGGAGCCCTGCTGTTCGACAGCGGCGA
AACAGCCGAGGCCACCCGGCTGAAGAGAACCGCCAGAAGAAGATACACCAGACGGAAGAACCGGATCTGC
TATCTGCAAGAGATCTTCAGCAACGAGATGGCCAAGGTGGACGACAGCTTCTTCCACAGACTGGAAGAGT
CCTTCCTGGTGGAAGAGGATAAGAAGCACGAGCGGCACCCCATCTTCGGCAACATCGTGGACGAGGTGGC
CTACCACGAGAAGTACCCCACCATCTACCACCTGAGAAAGAAACTGGTGGACAGCACCGACAAGGCCGAC
CTGCGGCTGATCTATCTGGCCCTGGCCCACATGATCAAGTTCCGGGGCCACTTCCTGATCGAGGGCGACC
TGAACCCCGACAACAGCGACGTGGACAAGCTGTTCATCCAGCTGGTGCAGACCTACAACCAGCTGTTCGA
GGAAAACCCCATCAACGCCAGCGGCGTGGACGCCAAGGCCATCCTGTCTGCCAGACTGAGCAAGAGCAGA
CGGCTGGAAAATCTGATCGCCCAGCTGCCCGGCGAGAAGAAGAATGGCCTGTTCGGAAACCTGATTGCCC
TGAGCCTGGGCCTGACCCCCAACTTCAAGAGCAACTTCGACCTGGCCGAGGATGCCAAACTGCAGCTGAG
CAAGGACACCTACGACGACGACCTGGACAACCTGCTGGCCCAGATCGGCGACCAGTACGCCGACCTGTTT
CTGGCCGCCAAGAACCTGTCCGACGCCATCCTGCTGAGCGACATCCTGAGAGTGAACACCGAGATCACCA
AGGCCCCCCTGAGCGCCTCTATGATCAAGAGATACGACGAGCACCACCAGGACCTGACCCTGCTGAAAGC
TCTCGTGCGGCAGCAGCTGCCTGAGAAGTACAAAGAGATTTTCTTCGACCAGAGCAAGAACGGCTACGCC
GGCTACATTGACGGCGGAGCCAGCCAGGAAGAGTTCTACAAGTTCATCAAGCCCATCCTGGAAAAGATGG
ACGGCACCGAGGAACTGCTCGTGAAGCTGAACAGAGAGGACCTGCTGCGGAAGCAGCGGACCTTCGACAA
CGGCAGCATCCCCCACCAGATCCACCTGGGAGAGCTGCACGCCATTCTGCGGCGGCAGGAAGATTTTTAC
CCATTCCTGAAGGACAACCGGGAAAAGATCGAGAAGATCCTGACCTTCCGCATCCCCTACTACGTGGGCC
CTCTGGCCAGGGGAAACAGCAGATTCGCCTGGATGACCAGAAAGAGCGAGGAAACCATCACCCCCTGGAA
CTTCGAGGAAGTGGTGGACAAGGGCGCTTCCGCCCAGAGCTTCATCGAGCGGATGACCAACTTCGATAAG
AACCTGCCCAACGAGAAGGTGCTGCCCAAGCACAGCCTGCTGTACGAGTACTTCACCGTGTATAACGAGC
TGACCAAAGTGAAATACGTGACCGAGGGAATGAGAAAGCCCGCCTTCCTGAGCGGCGAGCAGAAAAAGGC
CATCGTGGACCTGCTGTTCAAGACCAACCGGAAAGTGACCGTGAAGCAGCTGAAAGAGGACTACTTCAAG
AAAATCGAGTGCTTCGACTCCGTGGAAATCTCCGGCGTGGAAGATCGGTTCAACGCCTCCCTGGGCACAT
ACCACGATCTGCTGAAAATTATCAAGGACAAGGACTTCCTGGACAATGAGGAAAACGAGGACATTCTGGA
AGATATCGTGCTGACCCTGACACTGTTTGAGGACAGAGAGATGATCGAGGAACGGCTGAAAACCTATGCC
CACCTGTTCGACGACAAAGTGATGAAGCAGCTGAAGCGGCGGAGATACACCGGCTGGGGCAGGCTGAGCC
GGAAGCTGATCAACGGCATCCGGGACAAGCAGTCCGGCAAGACAATCCTGGATTTCCTGAAGTCCGACGG
CTTCGCCAACAGAAACTTCATGCAGCTGATCCACGACGACAGCCTGACCTTTAAAGAGGACATCCAGAAA
GCCCAGGTGTCCGGCCAGGGCGATAGCCTGCACGAGCACATTGCCAATCTGGCCGGCAGCCCCGCCATTA
AGAAGGGCATCCTGCAGACAGTGAAGGTGGTGGACGAGCTCGTGAAAGTGATGGGCCGGCACAAGCCCGA
GAACATCGTGATCGAAATGGCCAGAGAGAACCAGACCACCCAGAAGGGACAGAAGAACAGCCGCGAGAGA
ATGAAGCGGATCGAAGAGGGCATCAAAGAGCTGGGCAGCCAGATCCTGAAAGAACACCCCGTGGAAAACA
CCCAGCTGCAGAACGAGAAGCTGTACCTGTACTACCTGCAGAATGGGCGGGATATGTACGTGGACCAGGA
ACTGGACATCAACCGGCTGTCCGACTACGATGTGGACCATATCGTGCCTCAGAGCTTTCTGAAGGACGAC
TCCATCGACAACAAGGTGCTGACCAGAAGCGACAAGAACCGGGGCAAGAGCGACAACGTGCCCTCCGAAG
AGGTCGTGAAGAAGATGAAGAACTACTGGCGGCAGCTGCTGAACGCCAAGCTGATTACCCAGAGAAAGTT
CGACAATCTGACCAAGGCCGAGAGAGGCGGCCTGAGCGAACTGGATAAGGCCGGCTTCATCAAGAGACAG
CTGGTGGAAACCCGGCAGATCACAAAGCACGTGGCACAGATCCTGGACTCCCGGATGAACACTAAGTACG
ACGAGAATGACAAGCTGATCCGGGAAGTGAAAGTGATCACCCTGAAGTCCAAGCTGGTGTCCGATTTCCG
GAAGGATTTCCAGTTTTACAAAGTGCGCGAGATCAACAACTACCACCACGCCCACGACGCCTACCTGAAC
GCCGTCGTGGGAACCGCCCTGATCAAAAAGTACCCTAAGCTGGAAAGCGAGTTCGTGTACGGCGACTACA
AGGTGTACGACGTGCGGAAGATGATCGCCAAGAGCGAGCAGGAAATCGGCAAGGCTACCGCCAAGTACTT
CTTCTACAGCAACATCATGAACTTTTTCAAGACCGAGATTACCCTGGCCAACGGCGAGATCCGGAAGCGG
CCTCTGATCGAGACAAACGGCGAAACCGGGGAGATCGTGTGGGATAAGGGCCGGGATTTTGCCACCGTGC
GGAAAGTGCTGAGCATGCCCCAAGTGAATATCGTGAAAAAGACCGAGGTGCAGACAGGCGGCTTCAGCAA
AGAGTCTATCCTGCCCAAGAGGAACAGCGATAAGCTGATCGCCAGAAAGAAGGACTGGGACCCTAAGAAG
TACGGCGGCTTCGACAGCCCCACCGTGGCCTATTCTGTGCTGGTGGTGGCCAAAGTGGAAAAGGGCAAGT
CCAAGAAACTGAAGAGTGTGAAAGAGCTGCTGGGGATCACCATCATGGAAAGAAGCAGCTTCGAGAAGAA
TCCCATCGACTTTCTGGAAGCCAAGGGCTACAAAGAAGTGAAAAAGGACCTGATCATCAAGCTGCCTAAG
TACTCCCTGTTCGAGCTGGAAAACGGCCGGAAGAGAATGCTGGCCTCTGCCGGCGAACTGCAGAAGGGAA
ACGAACTGGCCCTGCCCTCCAAATATGTGAACTTCCTGTACCTGGCCAGCCACTATGAGAAGCTGAAGGG
CTCCCCCGAGGATAATGAGCAGAAACAGCTGTTTGTGGAACAGCACAAGCACTACCTGGACGAGATCATC
GAGCAGATCAGCGAGTTCTCCAAGAGAGTGATCCTGGCCGACGCTAATCTGGACAAAGTGCTGTCCGCCT
ACAACAAGCACCGGGATAAGCCCATCAGAGAGCAGGCCGAGAATATCATCCACCTGTTTACCCTGACCAA
TCTGGGAGCCCCTGCCGCCTTCAAGTACTTTGACACCACCATCGACCGGAAGAGGTACACCAGCACCAAA
GAGGTGCTGGACGCCACCCTGATCCACCAGAGCATCACCGGCCTGTACGAGACACGGATCGACCTGTCTC
AGCTGGGAGGCGACAAAAGGCCGGCGGCCACGAAAAAGGCCGGCCAGGCAAAAAAGAAAAAGGAATTCGG
CAGTGGAGAGGGCAGAGGAAGTCTGCTAACATGCGGTGACGTCGAGGAGAATCCTGGCCCAATGACCGAG
TACAAGCCCACGGTGCGCCTCGCCACCCGCGACGACGTCCCCAGGGCCGTACGCACCCTCGCCGCCGCGT
TCGCCGACTACCCCGCCACGCGCCACACCGTCGATCCGGACCGCCACATCGAGCGGGTCACCGAGCTGCA
AGAACTCTTCCTCACGCGCGTCGGGCTCGACATCGGCAAGGTGTGGGTCGCGGACGACGGCGCCGCGGTG
GCGGTCTGGACCACGCCGGAGAGCGTCGAAGCGGGGGCGGTGTTCGCCGAGATCGGCCCGCGCATGGCCG
AGTTGAGCGGTTCCCGGCTGGCCGCGCAGCAACAGATGGAAGGCCTCCTGGCGCCGCACCGGCCCAAGGA
GCCCGCGTGGTTCCTGGCCACCGTCGGCGTCTCGCCCGACCACCAGGGCAAGGGTCTGGGCAGCGCCGTC
GTGCTCCCCGGAGTGGAGGCGGCCGAGCGCGCCGGGGTGCCCGCCTTCCTGGAGACCTCCGCGCCCCACA
ACCTCCCCTTCTACGAGCGGCTCGGCTTCACCGTCACCGCCGACGTCGAGGTGCCCGAAGGACCGCGCAC
CTGGTGCATGACCCGCAAGCCCGGTGCCTGAGAATTCTAACTAGAGCTCGCTGATCAGCCTCGACTGTGC
CTTCTAGTTGCCAGCCATCTGTTGTTTGCCCCTCCCCCGTGCCTTCCTTGACCCTGGAAGGTGCCACTCC
CACTGTCCTTTCCTAATAAAATGAGGAAATTGCATCGCATTGTCTGAGTAGGTGTCATTCTATTCTGGGG
GGTGGGGTGGGGCAGGACAGCAAGGGGGAGGATTGGGAAGAGAATAGCAGGCATGCTGGGGAGCGGCCGC
AGGAACCCCTAGTGATGGAGTTGGCCACTCCCTCTCTGCGCGCTCGCTCGCTCACTGAGGCCGGGCGACC
AAAGGTCGCCCGACGCCCGGGCTTTGCCCGGGCGGCCTCAGTGAGCGAGCGAGCGCGCAGCTGCCTGCAG
GGGCGCCTGATGCGGTATTTTCTCCTTACGCATCTGTGCGGTATTTCACACCGCATA
[142 nt withheld, positions 6638-6779]
C
[141 nt withheld, positions 6781-6921]
CCTTTGACGTTGGAGTCCACGTTCTTT
[37 nt withheld, positions 6949-6985]
ACCCTATCTCGGGCTATTCTTTTGATTTATAAGGGATTTTGCCGATTTCGGCCTATTGGTTAAAAAATGA
GCTGATTTAACAAAAATTTAACGCGAATTTTAACAAAATATTAACGTTTACAATTTTATGGTGCACTCTC
AGTACAATCTGCTCTGATGCCGCATAGTTAAGCCAGCCCCGACACCCGCCAACACCCGCTGACGCGCCCT
GACGGGCTTGTCTGCTCCCGGCATCCGCTTACAGACAAGCTGTGACCGTCTCCGGGAGCTGCATGTGTCA
GAGGTTTTCACCGTCATCACCGAAACGCGCGAGACGAAAGGGCCTCGTGATACGCCTATTTTTATAGGTT
AATGTCATGATAATAATGGTTTCTTAGACGTCAGGTGGCACTTTTCGGGGAAATGTGCGCGGAACCCCTA
TTTGTTTATTTTTCTAAATACATTCAAATATGTATCCGCTCATGAGACAATAACCCTGATAAATGCTTCA
ATAATATTGAAAAAGGAAGAGTATGAGTATTCAACATTTCCGTGTCGCCCTTATTCCCTTTTTTGCGGCA
TTTTGCCTTCCTGTTTTTGCTCACCCAGAAACGCTGGTGAAAGTAAAAGATGCTGAAGATCAGTTGGGTG
CACGAGTGGGTTACATCGAACTGGATCTCAACAGCGGTAAGATCCTTGAGAGTTTTCGCCCCGAAGAACG
TTTTCCAATGATGAGCACTTTTAAAGTTCTGCTATGTGGCGCGGTATTATCCCGTATTGACGCCGGGCAA
GAGCAACTCGGTCGCCGCATACACTATTCTCAGAATGACTTGGTTGAGTACTCACCAGTCACAGAAAAGC
ATCTTACGGATGGCATGACAGTAAGAGAATTATGCAGTGCTGCCATAACCATGAGTGATAACACTGCGGC
CAACTTACTTCTGACAACGATCGGAGGACCGAAGGAGCTAACCGCTTTTTTGCACAACATGGGGGATCAT
GTAACTCGCCTTGATCGTTGGGAACCGGAGCTGAATGAAGCCATACCAAACGACGAGCGTGACACCACGA
TGCCTGTAGCAATGGCAACAACGTTGCGCAAACTATTAACTGGCGAACTACTTACTCTAGCTTCCCGGCA
ACAATTAATAGACTGGATGGAGGCGGATAAAGTTGCAGGACCACTTCTGCGCTCGGCCCTTCCGGCTGGC
TGGTTTATTGCTGATAAATCTGGAGCCGGTGAGCGTGGAAGCCGCGGTATCATTGCAGCACTGGGGCCAG
ATGGTAAGCCCTCCCGTATCGTAGTTATCTACACGACGGGGAGTCAGGCAACTATGGATGAACGAAATAG
ACAGATCGCTGAGATAGGTGCCTCACTGATTAAGCATTGGTAACTGTCAGACCAAGTTTACTCATATATA
CTTTAGATTGATTTAAAACTTCATTTTTAATTTAAAAGGATCTAGGTGAAGATCCTTTTTGATAATCTCA
TGACCAAAATCCCTTAACGTGAGTTTTCGTTCCACTGAGCGTCAGACCCCGTAGAAAAGATCAAAGGATC
TTCTTGAGATCCTTTTTTTCTGCGCGTAATCTGCTGCTTGCAAACAAAAAAACCACCGCTACCAGCGGTG
GTTTGTTTGCCGGATCAAGAGCTACCAACTCTTTTTCCGAAGGTAACTGGCTTCAGCAGAGCGCAGATAC
CAAATACTGTCCTTCTAGTGTAGCCGTAGTTAGGCCACCACTTCAAGAACTCTGTAGCACCGCCTACATA
CCTCGCTCTGCTAATCCTGTTACCAGTGGCTGCTGCCAGTGGCGATAAGTCGTGTCTTACCGGGTTGGAC
TCAAGACGATAGTTACCGGATAAGGCGCAGCGGTCGGGCTGAACGGGGGGTTCGTGCACACAGCCCAGCT
TGGAGCGAACGACCTACACCGAACTGAGATACCTACAGCGTGAGCTATGAGAAAGCGCCACGCTTCCCGA
AGGGAGAAAGGCGGACAGGTATCCGGTAAGCGGCAGGGTCGGAACAGGAGAGCGCACGAGGGAGCTTCCA
GGGGGAAACGCCTGGTATCTTTATAGTCCTGTCGGGTTTCGCCACCTCTGACTTGAGCGTCGATTTTTGT
GATGCTCGTCAGGGGGGCGGAGCCTATGGAAAAACGCCAGCAACGCGGCCTTTTTACGGTTCCTGGCCTT
TTGCTGGCCTTTTGCTCACATGT
Features (pLannotate 1.2.2; 19 found; start..end, strand, type, name):
      1..241     +  promoter       U6 promoter: RNA polymerase III promoter for human U6 snRNA
    271..346     +  misc_RNA       gRNA scaffold: guide RNA scaffold for the Streptococcus pyogenes CRISPR/Cas9 system
    353..396     +  misc_RNA       gRNA scaffold (fragment): guide RNA scaffold for the Streptococcus pyogenes CRISPR/Cas9 system
    443..728     +  enhancer       CMV enhancer: human cytomegalovirus immediate early enhancer; contains an 18-bp deletion relative to the standard CMV enhancer
    730..1007    +  promoter       chicken β-actin promoter: No description available
   1008..1236    +  intron         hybrid intron: hybrid between chicken β-actin (CBA) and minute virus of mice (MMV) introns (Gray et al., 2011)
   1374..2975    +  CDS            Cas9(N): N-terminal portion of Streptococcus pyogenes Cas9 (Zetsche et al., 2015)
   2976..5474    +  CDS            Cas9(C): C-terminal portion of Streptococcus pyogenes Cas9 (Zetsche et al., 2015)
   5475..5522    +  CDS            nucleoplasmin NLS: bipartite nuclear localization signal from nucleoplasmin
   5592..6191    +  CDS            PuroR (fragment): puromycin N-acetyltransferase; pac from Streptomyces; confers resistance to puromycin
   6225..6336    +  polyA_signal   bGH poly(A) signal: bovine growth hormone polyadenylation signal
   6441..6581    +  repeat_region  AAV2 ITR: inverted terminal repeat of adeno-associated virus serotype 2 inverted
   6586..6637    -  misc_feature   bom (fragment): basis of mobility region from pBR322
   6656..7036    +  rep_origin     M13 ori (sequence partly withheld): M13 bacteriophage origin of replication; arrow indicates direction of (+) strand synthesis
   7112..7161    -  misc_feature   bom (fragment): basis of mobility region from pBR322
   7263..7298    -  CDS            rop (fragment): Rop protein, which maintains plasmids at low copy number; rop
   7393..7497    +  promoter       AmpR promoter: bla
   7498..8358    +  CDS            AmpR: β-lactamase; bla; confers resistance to ampicillin, carbenicillin, and related antibiotics
   8529..9117    +  rep_origin     ori: high-copy-number ColE1/pMB1/pBR322/pUC origin of replication
