>Addgene plasmid #177260 | pX459-dEGF-5’UTR | addgene full sequence | sequence record 353287 | Addgene Partial NGS Result
GCGGAGAGGTGCGGCGGCAGCCAATCAGAGCGGCGCGCTCCGAAAGTTTCCTTTTATGGCGAGGCGGCGG
CGGCGGCGGCCCTATAAAAAGCGAAGCGCGCGGCGGGCGGGAGTCGCTGCGCGCTGCCTTCGCCCCGTGC
CCCGCTCCGCCGCCGCCTCGCGCCGCCCGCCCCGGCTCTGACTGACCGCGTTACTCCCACAGGTGAGCGG
GCGGGACGGCCCTTCTCCTCCGGGCTGTAATTAGCTGAGCAAGAGGTAAGGGTTTAAGGGATGGTTGGTT
GGTGGGGTATTAATGTTTAATTACCTGGAGCACCTGCCTGAAATCACTTTTTTTCAGGTTGGACCGGTGC
CACCATGGACTATAAGGACCACGACGGAGACTACAAGGATCATGATATTGATTACAAAGACGATGACGAT
AAGATGGCCCCAAAGAAGAAGCGGAAGGTCGGTATCCACGGAGTCCCAGCAGCCGACAAGAAGTACAGCA
TCGGCCTGGACATCGGCACCAACTCTGTGGGCTGGGCCGTGATCACCGACGAGTACAAGGTGCCCAGCAA
GAAATTCAAGGTGCTGGGCAACACCGACCGGCACAGCATCAAGAAGAACCTGATCGGAGCCCTGCTGTTC
GACAGCGGCGAAACAGCCGAGGCCACCCGGCTGAAGAGAACCGCCAGAAGAAGATACACCAGACGGAAGA
ACCGGATCTGCTATCTGCAAGAGATCTTCAGCAACGAGATGGCCAAGGTGGACGACAGCTTCTTCCACAG
ACTGGAAGAGTCCTTCCTGGTGGAAGAGGATAAGAAGCACGAGCGGCACCCCATCTTCGGCAACATCGTG
GACGAGGTGGCCTACCACGAGAAGTACCCCACCATCTACCACCTGAGAAAGAAACTGGTGGACAGCACCG
ACAAGGCCGACCTGCGGCTGATCTATCTGGCCCTGGCCCACATGATCAAGTTCCGGGGCCACTTCCTGAT
CGAGGGCGACCTGAACCCCGACAACAGCGACGTGGACAAGCTGTTCATCCAGCTGGTGCAGACCTACAAC
CAGCTGTTCGAGGAAAACCCCATCAACGCCAGCGGCGTGGACGCCAAGGCCATCCTGTCTGCCAGACTGA
GCAAGAGCAGACGGCTGGAAAATCTGATCGCCCAGCTGCCCGGCGAGAAGAAGAATGGCCTGTTCGGAAA
CCTGATTGCCCTGAGCCTGGGCCTGACCCCCAACTTCAAGAGCAACTTCGACCTGGCCGAGGATGCCAAA
CTGCAGCTGAGCAAGGACACCTACGACGACGACCTGGACAACCTGCTGGCCCAGATCGGCGACCAGTACG
CCGACCTGTTTCTGGCCGCCAAGAACCTGTCCGACGCCATCCTGCTGAGCGACATCCTGAGAGTGAACAC
CGAGATCACCAAGGCCCCCCTGAGCGCCTCTATGATCAAGAGATACGACGAGCACCACCAGGACCTGACC
CTGCTGAAAGCTCTCGTGCGGCAGCAGCTGCCTGAGAAGTACAAAGAGATTTTCTTCGACCAGAGCAAGA
ACGGCTACGCCGGCTACATTGACGGCGGAGCCAGCCAGGAAGAGTTCTACAAGTTCATCAAGCCCATCCT
GGAAAAGATGGACGGCACCGAGGAACTGCTCGTGAAGCTGAACAGAGAGGACCTGCTGCGGAAGCAGCGG
ACCTTCGACAACGGCAGCATCCCCCACCAGATCCACCTGGGAGAGCTGCACGCCATTCTGCGGCGGCAGG
AAGATTTTTACCCATTCCTGAAGGACAACCGGGAAAAGATCGAGAAGATCCTGACCTTCCGCATCCCCTA
CTACGTGGGCCCTCTGGCCAGGGGAAACAGCAGATTCGCCTGGATGACCAGAAAGAGCGAGGAAACCATC
ACCCCCTGGAACTTCGAGGAAGTGGTGGACAAGGGCGCTTCCGCCCAGAGCTTCATCGAGCGGATGACCA
ACTTCGATAAGAACCTGCCCAACGAGAAGGTGCTGCCCAAGCACAGCCTGCTGTACGAGTACTTCACCGT
GTATAACGAGCTGACCAAAGTGAAATACGTGACCGAGGGAATGAGAAAGCCCGCCTTCCTGAGCGGCGAG
CAGAAAAAGGCCATCGTGGACCTGCTGTTCAAGACCAACCGGAAAGTGACCGTGAAGCAGCTGAAAGAGG
ACTACTTCAAGAAAATCGAGTGCTTCGACTCCGTGGAAATCTCCGGCGTGGAAGATCGGTTCAACGCCTC
CCTGGGCACATACCACGATCTGCTGAAAATTATCAAGGACAAGGACTTCCTGGACAATGAGGAAAACGAG
GACATTCTGGAAGATATCGTGCTGACCCTGACACTGTTTGAGGACAGAGAGATGATCGAGGAACGGCTGA
AAACCTATGCCCACCTGTTCGACGACAAAGTGATGAAGCAGCTGAAGCGGCGGAGATACACCGGCTGGGG
CAGGCTGAGCCGGAAGCTGATCAACGGCATCCGGGACAAGCAGTCCGGCAAGACAATCCTGGATTTCCTG
AAGTCCGACGGCTTCGCCAACAGAAACTTCATGCAGCTGATCCACGACGACAGCCTGACCTTTAAAGAGG
ACATCCAGAAAGCCCAGGTGTCCGGCCAGGGCGATAGCCTGCACGAGCACATTGCCAATCTGGCCGGCAG
CCCCGCCATTAAGAAGGGCATCCTGCAGACAGTGAAGGTGGTGGACGAGCTCGTGAAAGTGATGGGCCGG
CACAAGCCCGAGAACATCGTGATCGAAATGGCCAGAGAGAACCAGACCACCCAGAAGGGACAGAAGAACA
GCCGCGAGAGAATGAAGCGGATCGAAGAGGGCATCAAAGAGCTGGGCAGCCAGATCCTGAAAGAACACCC
CGTGGAAAACACCCAGCTGCAGAACGAGAAGCTGTACCTGTACTACCTGCAGAATGGGCGGGATATGTAC
GTGGACCAGGAACTGGACATCAACCGGCTGTCCGACTACGATGTGGACCATATCGTGCCTCAGAGCTTTC
TGAAGGACGACTCCATCGACAACAAGGTGCTGACCAGAAGCGACAAGAACCGGGGCAAGAGCGACAACGT
GCCCTCCGAAGAGGTCGTGAAGAAGATGAAGAACTACTGGCGGCAGCTGCTGAACGCCAAGCTGATTACC
CAGAGAAAGTTCGACAATCTGACCAAGGCCGAGAGAGGCGGCCTGAGCGAACTGGATAAGGCCGGCTTCA
TCAAGAGACAGCTGGTGGAAACCCGGCAGATCACAAAGCACGTGGCACAGATCCTGGACTCCCGGATGAA
CACTAAGTACGACGAGAATGACAAGCTGATCCGGGAAGTGAAAGTGATCACCCTGAAGTCCAAGCTGGTG
TCCGATTTCCGGAAGGATTTCCAGTTTTACAAAGTGCGCGAGATCAACAACTACCACCACGCCCACGACG
CCTACCTGAACGCCGTCGTGGGAACCGCCCTGATCAAAAAGTACCCTAAGCTGGAAAGCGAGTTCGTGTA
CGGCGACTACAAGGTGTACGACGTGCGGAAGATGATCGCCAAGAGCGAGCAGGAAATCGGCAAGGCTACC
GCCAAGTACTTCTTCTACAGCAACATCATGAACTTTTTCAAGACCGAGATTACCCTGGCCAACGGCGAGA
TCCGGAAGCGGCCTCTGATCGAGACAAACGGCGAAACCGGGGAGATCGTGTGGGATAAGGGCCGGGATTT
TGCCACCGTGCGGAAAGTGCTGAGCATGCCCCAAGTGAATATCGTGAAAAAGACCGAGGTGCAGACAGGC
GGCTTCAGCAAAGAGTCTATCCTGCCCAAGAGGAACAGCGATAAGCTGATCGCCAGAAAGAAGGACTGGG
ACCCTAAGAAGTACGGCGGCTTCGACAGCCCCACCGTGGCCTATTCTGTGCTGGTGGTGGCCAAAGTGGA
AAAGGGCAAGTCCAAGAAACTGAAGAGTGTGAAAGAGCTGCTGGGGATCACCATCATGGAAAGAAGCAGC
TTCGAGAAGAATCCCATCGACTTTCTGGAAGCCAAGGGCTACAAAGAAGTGAAAAAGGACCTGATCATCA
AGCTGCCTAAGTACTCCCTGTTCGAGCTGGAAAACGGCCGGAAGAGAATGCTGGCCTCTGCCGGCGAACT
GCAGAAGGGAAACGAACTGGCCCTGCCCTCCAAATATGTGAACTTCCTGTACCTGGCCAGCCACTATGAG
AAGCTGAAGGGCTCCCCCGAGGATAATGAGCAGAAACAGCTGTTTGTGGAACAGCACAAGCACTACCTGG
ACGAGATCATCGAGCAGATCAGCGAGTTCTCCAAGAGAGTGATCCTGGCCGACGCTAATCTGGACAAAGT
GCTGTCCGCCTACAACAAGCACCGGGATAAGCCCATCAGAGAGCAGGCCGAGAATATCATCCACCTGTTT
ACCCTGACCAATCTGGGAGCCCCTGCCGCCTTCAAGTACTTTGACACCACCATCGACCGGAAGAGGTACA
CCAGCACCAAAGAGGTGCTGGACGCCACCCTGATCCACCAGAGCATCACCGGCCTGTACGAGACACGGAT
CGACCTGTCTCAGCTGGGAGGCGACAAAAGGCCGGCGGCCACGAAAAAGGCCGGCCAGGCAAAAAAGAAA
AAGGAATTCGGCAGTGGAGAGGGCAGAGGAAGTCTGCTAACATGCGGTGACGTCGAGGAGAATCCTGGCC
CAATGACCGAGTACAAGCCCACGGTGCGCCTCGCCACCCGCGACGACGTCCCCAGGGCCGTACGCACCCT
CGCCGCCGCGTTCGCCGACTACCCCGCCACGCGCCACACCGTCGATCCGGACCGCCACATCGAGCGGGTC
ACCGAGCTGCAAGAACTCTTCCTCACGCGCGTCGGGCTCGACATCGGCAAGGTGTGGGTCGCGGACGACG
GCGCCGCGGTGGCGGTCTGGACCACGCCGGAGAGCGTCGAAGCGGGGGCGGTGTTCGCCGAGATCGGCCC
GCGCATGGCCGAGTTGAGCGGTTCCCGGCTGGCCGCGCAGCAACAGATGGAAGGCCTCCTGGCGCCGCAC
CGGCCCAAGGAGCCCGCGTGGTTCCTGGCCACCGTCGGCGTCTCGCCCGACCACCAGGGCAAGGGTCTGG
GCAGCGCCGTCGTGCTCCCCGGAGTGGAGGCGGCCGAGCGCGCCGGGGTGCCCGCCTTCCTGGAGACCTC
CGCGCCCCACAACCTCCCCTTCTACGAGCGGCTCGGCTTCACCGTCACCGCCGACGTCGAGGTGCCCGAA
GGACCGCGCACCTGGTGCATGACCCGCAAGCCCGGTGCCTGAGAATTCTAACTAGAGCTCGCTGATCAGC
CTCGACTGTGCCTTCTAGTTGCCAGCCATCTGTTGTTTGCCCCTCCCCCGTGCCTTCCTTGACCCTGGAA
GGTGCCACTCCCACTGTCCTTTCCTAATAAAATGAGGAAATTGCATCGCATTGTCTGAGTAGGTGTCATT
CTATTCTGGGGGGTGGGGTGGGGCAGGACAGCAAGGGGGAGGATTGGGAAGAGAATAGCAGGCATGCTGG
GGAGCGGCCGCAGGAACCCCTAGTGATGGAGTTGGCCACTCCCTCTCTGCGCGCTCGCTCGCTCACTGAG
GCCGGGCGACCAAAGGTCGCCCGACGCCCGGGCTTTGCCCGGGCGGCCTCAGTGAGCGAGCGAGCGCGCA
GCTGCCTGCAGGGGCGCCTGATGCGGTATTTTCTCCTTACGCATCTGTGCGGTATTTCACACCGCATA
[95 nt withheld, positions 5739-5833]
T
[46 nt withheld, positions 5835-5880]
C
[141 nt withheld, positions 5882-6022]
CCTTTGACGTTGGAGTCCACGTTCTTT
[37 nt withheld, positions 6050-6086]
ACTCTATCTCGGGCTATTCTTTTGATTTATAAGGGATTTTGCCGATTTCGGTCTATTGGTTAAAAAATGA
GCTGATTTAACAAAAATTTAACGCGAATTTTAACAAAATATTAACGTTTACAATTTTATGGTGCACTCTC
AGTACAATCTGCTCTGATGCCGCATAGTTAAGCCAGCCCCGACACCCGCCAACACCCGCTGACGCGCCCT
GACGGGCTTGTCTGCTCCCGGCATCCGCTTACAGACAAGCTGTGACCGTCTCCGGGAGCTGCATGTGTCA
GAGGTTTTCACCGTCATCACCGAAACGCGCGAGACGAAAGGGCCTCGTGATACGCCTATTTTTATAGGTT
AATGTCATGATAATAATGGTTTCTTAGACGTCAGGTGGCACTTTTCGGGGAAATGTGCGCGGAACCCCTA
TTTGTTTATTTTTCTAAATACATTCAAATATGTATCCGCTCATGAGACAATAACCCTGATAAATGCTTCA
ATAATATTGAAAAAGGAAGAGTATGAGTATTCAACATTTCCGTGTCGCCCTTATTCCCTTTTTTGCGGCA
TTTTGCCTTCCTGTTTTTGCTCACCCAGAAACGCTGGTGAAAGTAAAAGATGCTGAAGATCAGTTGGGTG
CACGAGTGGGTTACATCGAACTGGATCTCAACAGCGGTAAGATCCTTGAGAGTTTTCGCCCCGAAGAACG
TTTTCCAATGATGAGCACTTTTAAAGTTCTGCTATGTGGCGCGGTATTATCCCGTATTGACGCCGGGCAA
GAGCAACTCGGTCGCCGCATACACTATTCTCAGAATGACTTGGTTGAGTACTCACCAGTCACAGAAAAGC
ATCTTACGGATGGCATGACAGTAAGAGAATTATGCAGTGCTGCCATAACCATGAGTGATAACACTGCGGC
CAACTTACTTCTGACAACGATCGGAGGACCGAAGGAGCTAACCGCTTTTTTGCACAACATGGGGGATCAT
GTAACTCGCCTTGATCGTTGGGAACCGGAGCTGAATGAAGCCATACCAAACGACGAGCGTGACACCACGA
TGCCTGTAGCAATGGCAACAACGTTGCGCAAACTATTAACTGGCGAACTACTTACTCTAGCTTCCCGGCA
ACAATTAATAGACTGGATGGAGGCGGATAAAGTTGCAGGACCACTTCTGCGCTCGGCCCTTCCGGCTGGC
TGGTTTATTGCTGATAAATCTGGAGCCGGTGAGCGTGGAAGCCGCGGTATCATTGCAGCACTGGGGCCAG
ATGGTAAGCCCTCCCGTATCGTAGTTATCTACACGACGGGGAGTCAGGCAACTATGGATGAACGAAATAG
ACAGATCGCTGAGATAGGTGCCTCACTGATTAAGCATTGGTAACTGTCAGACCAAGTTTACTCATATATA
CTTTAGATTGATTTAAAACTTCATTTTTAATTTAAAAGGATCTAGGTGAAGATCCTTTTTGATAATCTCA
TGACCAAAATCCCTTAACGTGAGTTTTCGTTCCACTGAGCGTCAGACCCCGTAGAAAAGATCAAAGGATC
TTCTTGAGATCCTTTTTTTCTGCGCGTAATCTGCTGCTTGCAAACAAAAAAACCACCGCTACCAGCGGTG
GTTTGTTTGCCGGATCAAGAGCTACCAACTCTTTTTCCGAAGGTAACTGGCTTCAGCAGAGCGCAGATAC
CAAATACTGTTCTTCTAGTGTAGCCGTAGTTAGGCCACCACTTCAAGAACTCTGTAGCACCGCCTACATA
CCTCGCTCTGCTAATCCTGTTACCAGTGGCTGCTGCCAGTGGCGATAAGTCGTGTCTTACCGGGTTGGAC
TCAAGACGATAGTTACCGGATAAGGCGCAGCGGTCGGGCTGAACGGGGGGTTCGTGCACACAGCCCAGCT
TGGAGCGAACGACCTACACCGAACTGAGATACCTACAGCGTGAGCTATGAGAAAGCGCCACGCTTCCCGA
AGGGAGAAAGGCGGACAGGTATCCGGTAAGCGGCAGGGTCGGAACAGGAGAGCGCACGAGGGAGCTTCCA
GGGGGAAACGCCTGGTATCTTTATAGTCCTGTCGGGTTTCGCCACCTCTGACTTGAGCGTCGATTTTTGT
GATGCTCGTCAGGGGGGCGGAGCCTATGGAAAAACGCCAGCAACGCGGCCTTTTTACGGTTCCTGGCCTT
TTGCTGGCCTTTTGCTCACATGTGAGGGCCTATTTCCCATGATTCCTTCATATTTGCATATACGATACAA
GGCTGTTAGAGAGATAATTGGAATTAATTTGACTGTAAACACAAAGATATTAGTACAAAATACGTGACGT
AGAAAGTAATAATTTCTTGGGTAGTTTGCAGTTTTAAAATTATGTTTTAAAATGGACTATCATATGCTTA
CCGTAACTTGAAAGTATTTCGATTTCTTGGCTTTATATATCTTGTGGAAAGGACGAAACACCGCAAAAAG
AGACCCGGTGTTTGTTTTAGAGCTAGAAATAGCAAGTTAAAATAAGGCTAGTCCGTTATCAACTTGAAAA
AGTGGCACCGAGTCGGTGCTTTTTTGTTTTAGAGCTAGAAATAGCAAGTTAAAATAAGGCTAGTCCGTTT
TTAGCGCGTGCGCCAATTCTGCAGACAAATGGCTCTAGAGGTACCCGTTACATAACTTACGGTAAATGGC
CCGCCTGGCTGACCGCCCAACGACCCCCGCCCATTGACGTCAATAGTAACGCCAATAGGGACTTTCCATT
GACGTCAATGGGTGGAGTATTTACGGTAAACTGCCCACTTGGCAGTACATCAAGTGTATCATATGCCAAG
TACGCCCCCTATTGACGTCAATGACGGTAAATGGCCCGCCTGGCATTGTGCCCAGTACATGACCTTATGG
GACTTTCCTACTTGGCAGTACATCTACGTATTAGTCATCGCTATTACCATGGTCGAGGTGAGCCCCACGT
TCTGCTTCACTCTCCCCATCTCCCCCCCCTCCCCACCCCCAATTTTGTATTTATTTATTTTTTAATTATT
TTGTGCAGCGATGGGGGCGGGGGG
Features (pLannotate 1.2.2; 20 found; start..end, strand, type, name):
    110..337     +  intron         hybrid intron: hybrid between chicken β-actin (CBA) and minute virus of mice (MMV) introns (Gray et al., 2011)
    475..2076    +  CDS            Cas9(N): N-terminal portion of Streptococcus pyogenes Cas9 (Zetsche et al., 2015)
   2077..4575    +  CDS            Cas9(C): C-terminal portion of Streptococcus pyogenes Cas9 (Zetsche et al., 2015)
   4576..4623    +  CDS            nucleoplasmin NLS: bipartite nuclear localization signal from nucleoplasmin
   4693..5292    +  CDS            PuroR (fragment): puromycin N-acetyltransferase; pac from Streptomyces; confers resistance to puromycin
   5326..5437    +  polyA_signal   bGH poly(A) signal: bovine growth hormone polyadenylation signal
   5542..5682    +  repeat_region  AAV2 ITR: inverted terminal repeat of adeno-associated virus serotype 2 inverted
   5687..5738    -  misc_feature   bom (fragment): basis of mobility region from pBR322
   5757..6212    +  rep_origin     f1 ori (sequence partly withheld): f1 bacteriophage origin of replication; arrow indicates direction of (+) strand synthesis
   6213..6262    -  misc_feature   bom (fragment): basis of mobility region from pBR322
   6364..6399    -  CDS            rop (fragment): Rop protein, which maintains plasmids at low copy number; rop
   6494..6598    +  promoter       AmpR promoter: bla
   6599..7459    +  CDS            AmpR: β-lactamase; bla; confers resistance to ampicillin, carbenicillin, and related antibiotics
   7630..8218    +  rep_origin     ori: high-copy-number ColE1/pMB1/pBR322/pUC origin of replication
   8280..8520    +  promoter       U6 promoter: RNA polymerase III promoter for human U6 snRNA
   8550..8625    +  misc_RNA       gRNA scaffold: guide RNA scaffold for the Streptococcus pyogenes CRISPR/Cas9 system
   8632..8675    +  misc_RNA       gRNA scaffold (fragment): guide RNA scaffold for the Streptococcus pyogenes CRISPR/Cas9 system
   8722..9007    +  enhancer       CMV enhancer: human cytomegalovirus immediate early enhancer; contains an 18-bp deletion relative to the standard CMV enhancer
   9009..1       +  promoter       chicken β-actin promoter (fragment) (across the origin): contains a 21-bp deletion relative to the standard chicken β-actin promoter
   9120..109     +  promoter       chicken β-actin promoter (fragment) (across the origin): contains a 21-bp deletion relative to the standard chicken β-actin promoter
