[The description below was written by a language model from this plasmid's Addgene catalogue record and pLannotate feature annotations shown in this document.]
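Description:
pX459-dEGF-5'UTR is an all-in-one CRISPR/Cas9 knockout plasmid built on the pX459 backbone for transient expression in mammalian cells, designed to disrupt the dog (canine) Egf gene. The name suggests that the guide is directed at the 5'UTR region of the locus, though the record does not describe the target site further. In bacteria it is maintained through a high-copy ColE1/pUC-type origin and selected with ampicillin via the β-lactamase gene. A filamentous phage origin (annotated as f1 or M13, depending on the sequence record) is also present.

The payload consists of two expression units. A human U6 RNA polymerase III promoter drives a single guide RNA, with a short gap between the promoter and the Streptococcus pyogenes gRNA scaffold where the Egf-specific spacer sits. Downstream, a hybrid promoter made of the CMV enhancer, chicken β-actin promoter and a chimeric CBA/MVM intron drives S. pyogenes Cas9. The annotation splits Cas9 into contiguous N- and C-terminal portions that together form the full-length coding sequence, followed by a nucleoplasmin nuclear localization signal. A puromycin N-acetyltransferase coding sequence follows in the same transcription unit; the linker joining it to Cas9 is not annotated. The unit ends with a bovine growth hormone polyadenylation signal. Transfected cells can therefore be enriched with puromycin while expressing both nuclease and guide. A single AAV2 ITR remains as a backbone remnant and does not make the plasmid packageable.

The depositor sequence and the partial NGS result differ slightly in length and start coordinate but show the same feature order. The construct was used to study the contributions of EGFR ligands to ERK activation waves during collective cell migration.
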