Addgene plasmid #177260: pX459-dEGF-5’UTR
Purpose: A knockout vector for the dog Egf
Depositing lab: Michiyuki Matsuda. Depositing organization: Kyoto University, Graduate School of Biostudies. Publication: Redundant roles of EGFR ligands in the ERK activation waves during collective cell migration. Lin S, Hirayama D, Maryu G, Matsuda K, Hino N, Deguchi E, Aoki K, Iwamoto R, Terai K, Matsuda M. Life Sci Alliance. 2021 Oct 19;5(1). pii: 5/1/e202101206. doi: 10.26508/lsa.202101206. Print 2022 Jan. PubMed 34667080.
Backbone
  Vector backbone: pX459
  Backbone manufacturer: https://www.addgene.org/48139/
  Backbone size w/o insert (bp): 3200
  Total vector size (bp): 9200
  Vector type: Mammalian Expression, CRISPR
  Selectable markers: Puromycin
Growth in bacteria
  Bacterial resistance: Ampicillin, 100 μg/mL
  Growth temperature: 37°C
  Growth strain: DH5alpha
  Copy number: Unknown
Gene/Insert
  Gene/Insert name: A gRNA targeting the dog Egf gene and the cDNA of CRISPR-Cas9
  Insert size (bp): 5000
Terms and licenses: Academic/Nonprofit Terms; Industry Terms: Not Available to Industry
How to cite: pX459-dEGF-5’UTR was a gift from Michiyuki Matsuda (Addgene plasmid # 177260 ; http://n2t.net/addgene:177260 ; RRID:Addgene_177260)
